Addgene plasmid #21318: PL-SIN-EOS-C(3+)-EGFP
Purpose: Lentiviral EOS reporter with Oct3/4 enhancer (x3), expresses EGFP
Depositing lab: James Ellis. Depositing organization: Hospital for Sick Children. Publication: Isolation of human iPS cells using EOS lentiviral vectors to select for pluripotency. Hotta A, Cheung AY, Farra N, Vijayaragavan K, Seguin CA, Draper JS, Pasceri P, Maksakova IA, Mager DL, Rossant J, Bhatia M, Ellis J. Nat Methods. 2009 May . 6(5):370-6. 10.1038/nmeth.1325 PubMed 19404254.
Backbone
  Vector backbone: PL-SIN lentiviral vector
  Backbone manufacturer: Buzina et al., PLoS Genetics, 2008
  Backbone size w/o insert (bp): 6531
  Vector type: Mammalian Expression, Lentiviral
Growth in bacteria
  Bacterial resistance: Ampicillin, 100 μg/mL
  Growth temperature: 37°C
  Growth strain: Stbl3
  Copy number: High Copy
Gene/Insert
  Gene/Insert name: Enhanced Green Fluorescence Protein (alt name: EGFP)
  Insert size (bp): 720
  Promoter: EOS-C(3+) promoter region
  Cloning method: Unknown
  Sequencing primers: 5′ n/a; 3′ n/a
Terms and licenses: Academic/Nonprofit Terms; Industry Terms: Not Available to Industry
Depositor comments: EGFP driven by EOS-C(3+) promoter. PL-SIN lentiviral vector (Buzina et al., PLoS Genetics, 2008) requires Tat cDNA for lentivirus production, as well as other packaging cDNAs (Gag/pol, Rev, and VSV-G).
How to cite: PL-SIN-EOS-C(3+)-EGFP was a gift from James Ellis (Addgene plasmid # 21318 ; http://n2t.net/addgene:21318 ; RRID:Addgene_21318)
