[The description below was written by a language model from this plasmid's Addgene catalogue record and pLannotate feature annotations shown in this document.]
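Description:
PL-SIN-EOS-C(3+)-EGFP is a self-inactivating HIV-1-based lentiviral reporter plasmid built on the PL-SIN backbone and intended for delivery into mammalian cells. In bacteria it is maintained as a high-copy plasmid through a ColE1/pUC-type origin and selected with ampicillin via the β-lactamase gene. Remnants of lac, rop and bom sequences and a small SV40 origin/promoter fragment are also annotated in the backbone. The depositor's full sequence is about 7.2 kb.

The viral portion of the annotation runs from a 5' LTR through the Ψ packaging signal with adjoining gag sequence, the cPPT/CTS element that aids nuclear import of the reverse-transcribed genome, and the Rev response element needed for export of unspliced vector RNA. It ends in a shortened 3' LTR consistent with the SIN design, which disables LTR promoter activity after integration. Short nef, vif and rev matches are residual HIV-1 sequence rather than functional genes.

The payload is a 720 bp EGFP coding sequence driven by the EOS-C(3+) promoter region, described in the record as containing three copies of an Oct3/4 enhancer. This promoter is not annotated in the feature table and presumably lies in the unannotated stretch upstream of EGFP. With the LTR silenced, fluorescence depends on this internal promoter, so EGFP marks cells in a pluripotent state. The associated work used such EOS vectors to identify and isolate human induced pluripotent stem cells. The depositor notes that virus production requires Tat supplied in trans, along with Gag/Pol, Rev and VSV-G packaging constructs.
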