Features (pLannotate 1.2.2; 24 found; start..end, strand, type, name):
    137..236     +  misc_feature   bom (fragment): basis of mobility region from pBR322
    242..399     -  CDS            lacZα (fragment): LacZα fragment of β-galactosidase; lacZ fragment
    408..737     +  CDS            nef (fragment): NEF_HV1A2 - Experimental evidence at protein level: Swiss-Prot protein existence level 1. Extracellular Nef protein targets CD4(+) T-lymphocytes for apoptosis by interacting with CXCR4 surface receptors. From Human immunodeficiency virus type 1 group M subtype B (isolate ARV2/SF2) (HIV-1).
    785..1042    +  LTR            5' LTR (truncated): truncated 5' long terminal repeat (LTR) from HIV-1
   1090..1214    +  misc_feature   HIV-1 Ψ: packaging signal of human immunodeficiency virus type 1
   1198..1656    +  CDS            HIV-1 gag (fragment): gag protein from human immunodeficiency virus 1; gag
   1693..1810    +  misc_feature   cPPT/CTS: central polypurine tract and central termination sequence of HIV-1
   1953..2036    +  CDS            vif (fragment): VIF_HV1N5 - Experimental evidence at protein level: Swiss-Prot protein existence level 1. Counteracts the innate antiviral activity of host APOBEC3F and APOBEC3G. Forms a complex with host APOBEC3F and APOBEC3G thus preventing the entry of these lethally hypermutating enzymes into progeny virions. Recruits an active E3 ubiquitin ligase complex composed of elongin BC, CUL5, and RBX2 to induce polyubiquitination of APOBEC3G and APOBEC3F. In turn, they are directed to the 26S proteasome for degradation. Vif interaction with APOBEC3G also blocks its cytidine deaminase activity in a proteasome-inde
   2149..2485    +  ncRNA          RRE: Accession: RF00036 - HIV Rev response element
   2657..2759    +  CDS            Rev (fragment): human immunodeficiency virus 1 (HIV-1) Rev protein; rev; enhances nuclear export of unspliced and incompletely spliced viral mRNAs
   2754..2794    +  CDS            gag (truncated) (fragment): truncated Moloney murine leukemia virus (MMLV) gag gene lacking the start codon
   3681..4400    +  CDS            EGFP: the original enhanced GFP (Yang et al., 1996) mammalian codon-optimized
   4421..4594    +  CDS            nef (fragment): NEF_HV1A2 - Experimental evidence at protein level: Swiss-Prot protein existence level 1. Extracellular Nef protein targets CD4(+) T-lymphocytes for apoptosis by interacting with CXCR4 surface receptors. From Human immunodeficiency virus type 1 group M subtype B (isolate ARV2/SF2) (HIV-1).
   4580..4760    +  LTR            5' LTR (truncated): truncated 5' long terminal repeat (LTR) from HIV-1
   4808..4824    -  protein_bind   lac operator: The lac repressor binds to the lac operator to inhibit transcription in E. coli. This inhibition can be relieved by adding lactose or isopropyl-β-D-thiogalactopyranoside (IPTG). lac repressor encoded by lacI
   4832..4862    -  promoter       lac promoter: promoter for the E. coli lac operon
   4877..4898    -  protein_bind   CAP binding site: CAP binding activates transcription in the presence of cAMP. E. coli catabolite activator protein
   4911..5003    -  CDS            lacI (fragment): lac repressor; lacI; The lac repressor binds to the lac operator to inhibit transcription in E. coli. This inhibition can be relieved by adding lactose or isopropyl-β-D-thiogalactopyranoside (IPTG).
   5186..5774    -  rep_origin     ori: high-copy-number ColE1/pMB1/pBR322/pUC origin of replication
   5945..6804    -  CDS            AmpR: β-lactamase; bla; confers resistance to ampicillin, carbenicillin, and related antibiotics
   6805..6909    -  promoter       AmpR promoter: bla
   6960..7095    -  rep_origin     SV40 ori: SV40 origin of replication
   7119..7140    -  promoter       SV40 promoter (fragment): SV40 enhancer and early promoter
   7240..35      +  CDS            rop (fragment) (across the origin): Rop protein, which maintains plasmids at low copy number; rop
>Addgene plasmid #21318 | PL-SIN-EOS-C(3+)-EGFP | depositor full sequence | sequence record 9859 | Author sequence
TCGCGCGTTTCGGTGATGACGGTGAAAACCTCTGACACATGCAGCTCCCGGAGACGGTCACAGCTTGTCT
GTAAGCGGATGCCGGGAGCAGACAAGCCCGTCAGGGCGCGTCAGCGGGTGTTGGCGGGTGTCGGGGCTGG
CTTAACTATGCGGCATCAGAGCAGATTGTACTGAGAGTGCACCATATGCGGTGTGAAATACCGCACAGAT
GCGTAAGGAGAAAATACCGCATCAGGCGCCATTCGCCATTCAGGCTGCGCAACTGTTGGGAAGGGCGATC
GGTGCGGGCCTCTTCGCTATTACGCCAGCTGGCGAAAGGGGGATGTGCTGCAAGGCGATTAAGTTGGGTA
ACGCCAGGGTTTTCCCAGTCACGACGTTGTAAAACGACGGCCAGTGAATTGCGGCCGCTGGAAGGGCTAA
TTTGGTCCCAAAAAAGACAAGAGATCCTTGATCTGTGGATCTACCACACACAAGGCTACTTCCCTGATTG
GCAGAACTACACACCAGGGCCAGGGATCAGATATCCACTGACCTTTGGATGGTGCTTCAAGTTAGTACCA
GTTGAACCAGAGCAAGTAGAAGAGGCCAAATAAGGAGAGAAGAACAGCTTGTTACACCCTATGAGCCAGC
ATGGGATGGAGGACCCGGAGGGAGAAGTATTAGTGTGGAAGTTTGACAGCCTCCTAGCATTTCGTCACAT
GGCCCGAGAGCTGCATCCGGAGTACTACAAAGACTGCTGACATCGAGCTTTCTACAAGGGACTTTCCGCT
GGGGACTTTCCAGGGAGGTGTGGCCTGGGCGGGACTGGGGAGTGGCGAGCCCTCAGATGCTACATATAAG
CAGCTGCTTTTTGCCTGTACTGGGTCTCTCTGGTTAGACCAGATCTGAGCCTGGGAGCTCTCTGGCTAAC
TAGGGAACCCACTGCTTAAGCCTCAATAAAGCTTGCCTTGAGTGCTCAAAGTAGTGTGTGCCCGTCTGTT
GTGTGACTCTGGTAACTAGAGATCCCTCAGACCCTTTTAGTCAGTGTGGAAAATCTCTAGCAGTGGCGCC
CGAACAGGGACTTGAAAGCGAAAGTAAAGCCAGAGGAGATCTCTCGACGCAGGACTCGGCTTGCTGAAGC
GCGCACGGCAAGAGGCGAGGGGCGGCGACTGGTGAGTACGCCAAAAATTTTGACTAGCGGAGGCTAGAAG
GAGAGAGATGGGTGCGAGAGCGTCGGTATTAAGCGGGGGAGAATTAGATAAATGGGAAAAAATTCGGTTA
AGGCCAGGGGGAAAGAAACAATATAAACTAAAACATATAGTATGGGCAAGCAGGGAGCTAGAACGATTCG
CAGTTAATCCTGGCCTTTTAGAGACATCAGAAGGCTGTAGACAAATACTGGGACAGCTACAACCATCCCT
TCAGACAGGATCAGAAGAACTTAGATCATTATATAATACAATAGCAGTCCTCTATTGTGTGCATCAAAGG
ATAGATGTAAAAGACACCAAGGAAGCCTTAGATAAGATAGAGGAAGAGCAAAACAAAAGTAAGAAAAAGG
CACAGCAAGCAGCAGCTGACACAGGAAACAACAGCCAGGTCAGCCAAAATTACCCTATAGTGCAGAACCT
CCAGGGGCAAATGGTACATCAGGCCATATCACCTAGAACTTTAAATTAAGACAGCAGTACAAATGGCAGT
ATTCATCCACAATTTTAAAAGAAAAGGGGGGATTGGGGGGTACAGTGCAGGGGAAAGAATAGTAGACATA
ATAGCAACAGACATACAAACTAAAGAATTACAAAAACAAATTACAAAAATTCAAAATTTTCGGGTTTATT
ACAGGGACAGCAGAGATCCAGTTTGGAAAGGACCAGCAAAGCTCCTCTGGAAAGGTGAAGGGGCAGTAGT
AATACAAGATAATAGTGACATAAAAGTAGTGCCAAGAAGAAAAGCAAAGATCATCAGGGATTATGGAAAA
CAGATGGCAGGTGATGATTGTGTGGCAAGTAGACAGGATGAGGATTAACACATGGAAAAGATTAGTAAAA
CACCATAGCTCTAGAGCGATCCGATCTTCAGACCTGGAGGAGGCGATATGAGGGACAATTGGAGAAGTGA
ATTATATAAATATAAAGTAGTAAAAATTGAACCATTAGGAGTAGCACCCACCAAGGCAAAGAGAAGAGTG
GTGCAGAGAGAAAAAAGAGCAGTGGGAATAGGAGCTTTGTTCCTTGGGTTCTTGGGAGCAGCAGGAAGCA
CTATGGGCTGCACGTCAATGACGCTGACGGTACAGGCCAGACAATTATTGTCTGATATAGTGCAGCAGCA
GAACAATTTGCTGAGGGCTATTGAGGCGCAACAGCATCTGTTGCAACTCACAGTCTGGGGCATCAAACAG
CTCCAGGCAAGAATCCTGGCTGTGGAAAGATACCTAAAGGATCAACAGCTCCTGGGGATTTGGGGTTGCT
CTGGAAAACTCATTTGCACCACTGCTGTGCCTTGGAATGCTAGTTGGAGTAATAAATCTCTGGAACAGAT
TTGGAATAACATGACCTGGATGGAGTGGGACAGAGAAATTAACAATTACACAAGCTTGGTAGGTTTAAGA
ATAGTTTTTGCTGTACTTTCTATAGTGAATAGAGTTAGGCAGGGATATTCACCATTATCGTTTCAGACCC
ACCTCCCAATCCCGAGGGGACCCGACAGGCCCGAAGGAATAGAAGAAGAAGGTGGAGAGAGAGACAGAGA
CAGATCCATTCGATTAGTGAACGGATCCTCCCTTTATCCAGCCCTCACTCCTTCTCTAGGCGCCGGAATT
CGGGTGTGGGGAGGTTGTAGCCCGACCCTGCCCCTCCCCCCAGGGAGGTTGAGAGTTCTGGGCAGACGGC
AGATGCATAACAAAGGTGCATGATAGCTCTGCCCTGGGGGCAGAGAAGATGGTTGGGGAGGGGTCCCTCT
CGTCCTAGCTCGAGCTTAATCACTAGTGAATTCGGGTGTGGGGAGGTTGTAGCCCGACCCTGCCCCTCCC
CCCAGGGAGGTTGAGAGTTCTGGGCAGACGGCAGATGCATAACAAAGGTGCATGATAGCTCTGCCCTGGG
GGCAGAGAAGATGGTTGGGGAGGGGTCCCTCTCGTCCTAGCTCGAGCTTAATCACTAGTGAATTCGGGTG
TGGGGAGGTTGTAGCCCGACCCTGCCCCTCCCCCCAGGGAGGTTGAGAGTTCTGGGCAGACGGCAGATGC
ATAACAAAGGTGCATGATAGCTCTGCCCTGGGGGCAGAGAAGATGGTTGGGGAGGGGTCCCTCTCGTCCT
AGCTCGAGCTTAATCACTAGTGAATTCTCCCCTCCCCCAGCCTGAAACCTGCTTGCTCAGGGGTGGAGCT
TCCTGCTCATTCGTTCTGCCACGCCCACTGCTGGAACCTGCGGAGCCACACCCGTGCACCTTTCTACTGG
ACCAGAGATTATTCGGCGGGAATCGGGTCCCCTCCCCCTTCCTTCATAACTAGTGTCGCAACTATAAAAT
TTGAGCCTTGATCAGAGTAACTGTCTTGGCTACATTCTTTCTTCCGCCCCGTCTAGATTCCTCTCTTAAA
GCTCGAGCGGCCTTCTCAGTCGAACCGTTCACGTTGCGAGCTGCTGGCGGCCGCAACAAGATCTGCGATC
TAAGTAAGCTTGGCATTCCGGTACTGTTGGTAAAGCCACCATGGTGAGCAAGGGCGAGGAGCTGTTCACC
GGGGTGGTGCCCATCCTGGTCGAGCTGGACGGCGACGTAAACGGCCACAAGTTCAGCGTGTCCGGCGAGG
GCGAGGGCGATGCCACCTACGGCAAGCTGACCCTGAAGTTCATCTGCACCACCGGCAAGCTGCCCGTGCC
CTGGCCCACCCTCGTGACCACCCTGACCTACGGCGTGCAGTGCTTCAGCCGCTACCCCGACCACATGAAG
CAGCACGACTTCTTCAAGTCCGCCATGCCCGAAGGCTACGTCCAGGAGCGCACCATCTTCTTCAAGGACG
ACGGCAACTACAAGACCCGCGCCGAGGTGAAGTTCGAGGGCGACACCCTGGTGAACCGCATCGAGCTGAA
GGGCATCGACTTCAAGGAGGACGGCAACATCCTGGGGCACAAGCTGGAGTACAACTACAACAGCCACAAC
GTCTATATCATGGCCGACAAGCAGAAGAACGGCATCAAGGTGAACTTCAAGATCCGCCACAACATCGAGG
ACGGCAGCGTGCAGCTCGCCGACCACTACCAGCAGAACACCCCCATCGGCGACGGCCCCGTGCTGCTGCC
CGACAACCACTACCTGAGCACCCAGTCCGCCCTGAGCAAAGACCCCAACGAGAAGCGCGATCACATGGTC
CTGCTGGAGTTCGTGACCGCCGCCGGGATCACTCTCGGCATGGACGAGCTGTACAAGTAAAGCGGCCAAC
CTCGACGTTATTCCCTTCGCGAAGGCCTATCGATTTCGAACCCGGGGTACCTTTAAGACCAATGACTTAC
AAGGCAGCTGTAGATCTTAGCCACTTTTTAAAAGAAAAGGGGGGACTGGAAGGGCTAATTCACTCCCAAA
GAAGACAAGATCTGCTTTTTGCCTGTACTGGGTCTCTCTGGTTAGACCAGATCTGAGCCTGGGAGCTCTC
TGGCTAACTAGGGAACCCACTGCTTAAGCCTCAATAAAGCTTGCCTTGAGTGCTTCAAGTAGTGTGTGCC
CGTCTGTTGTGTGACTCTGGTAACTAGAGATCCCTCAGACCCTTTTAGTCAGTGTGGAAAATCTCTAGCA
GAATTCTAGCTTGGCGTAATCATGGTCATAGCTGTTCCTGTGTGAAATTGTTATCCGCTCACAATTCCAC
ACAACATACGAGCCGGAAGCATAAAGTGTAAAGCCTGGGGTGCCTAATGAGTGAGCTAACTCACATTAAT
TGCGTTGCGCTCACTGCCCGCTTTCCAGTCGGGAAACCTGTCGTGCCAGCTGCATTAATGAATCGGCCAA
CGCGCGGGGAGAGGCGGTTTGCGTATTGGGCGCTCTTCCGCTTCCTCGCTCACTGACTCGCTGCGCTCGG
TCGTTCGGCTGCGGCGAGCGGTATCAGCTCACTCAAAGGCGGTAATACGGTTATCCACAGAATCAGGGGA
TAACGCAGGAAAGAACATGTGAGCAAAAGGCCAGCAAAAGGCCAGGAACCGTAAAAAGGCCGCGTTGCTG
GCGTTTTTCCATAGGCTCCGCCCCCCTGACGAGCATCACAAAAATCGACGCTCAAGTCAGAGGTGGCGAA
ACCCGACAGGACTATAAAGATACCAGGCGTTTCCCCCTGGAAGCTCCCTCGTGCGCTCTCCTGTTCCGAC
CCTGCCGCTTACCGGATACCTGTCCGCCTTTCTCCCTTCGGGAAGCGTGGCGCTTTCTCAATGCTCACGC
TGTAGGTATCTCAGTTCGGTGTAGGTCGTTCGCTCCAAGCTGGGCTGTGTGCACGAACCCCCCGTTCAGC
CCGACCGCTGCGCCTTATCCGGTAACTATCGTCTTGAGTCCAACCCGGTAAGACACGACTTATCGCCACT
GGCAGCAGCCACTGGTAACAGGATTAGCAGAGCGAGGTATGTAGGCGGTGCTACAGAGTTCTTGAAGTGG
TGGCCTAACTACGGCTACACTAGAAGGACAGTATTTGGTATCTGCGCTCTGCTGAAGCCACTTACCTTCG
GAAAAAGAGTTGGTAGCTCTTGATCCGGCAAACAAACCACCGCTGGTAGCGGTGGTTTTTTTGTTTGCAA
GCAGCAGATTACGCGCAGAAAAAAAGGATCTCAAGAAGATCCTTTGATCTTTTCTACGGGGTCTGACGCT
CAGTGGAACGAAAACTCACGTTAAGGGATTTTGGTCATGAGATTATCAAAAAGGATCTTCACCTAGATCC
TTTTAAATTAAAAATGAAGTTTTAAATCAATCTAAAGTATATATGAGTAAACTTGGTCTGACAGTTACCA
ATGCTTAATCAGTGAGGCACCTATCTCAGCGATCTGTCTATTTCGTTCATCCATAGTTGCCTGACTCCCC
GTCGTGTAGATAACTACGATACGGGAGGGCTTACCATCTGGCCCCAGTGCTGCAATGATACCGCGAGACC
CACGCTCACCGGCTCCAGATTTATCAGCAATAAACCAGCCAGCCGGAAGGGCCGAGCGCAGAAGTGGTCC
TGCAACTTTATCCGCCTCCATCCAGTCTATTAATTGTTGCCGGGAAGCTAGAGTAAGTAGTTCGCCAGTT
AATAGTTTGCGCAACGTTGTGCCATTGCTACAGGCATCGTGGTGTCACGCTCGTCGTTTGGTATGGCTTC
ATTCAGCTCCGGTTCCCAACGATCAAGGCGAGTTACATGATCCCCCATGTTGTGCAAAAAAGCGGTTAGC
TCCTTCGGTCCTCCGATCGTTGTCAGAAGTAAGTTGGCCGCAGTGTTATCACTCATGGTTATGGCAGCAC
TGCATAATTCTCTTACTGTCATGCCATCCGTAAGATGCTTTTCTGTGACTGGTGAGTACTCAACCAAGTC
ATTCTGAGAATAGTGTATGCGGCGACCGAGTTGCTCTTGCCCGGCGTCAATACGGGATAATACCGCGCCA
CATAGCAGAACTTTAAAAGTGCTCATCATTGGAAAACGTTCTTCGGGGCGAAAACTCTCAAGGATCTTAC
CGCTGTTGAGATCCAGTTCGATGTAACCCACTCGTGCACCCAACTGATCTTCAGCATCTTTTACTTTCAC
CAGCGTTTCTGGGTGAGCAAAAACAGGAAGGCAAAATGCCGCAAAAAAGGGAATAAGGGCGACACGGAAA
TGTTGAATACTCATACTCTTCCTTTTTCAATATTATTGAAGCATTTATCAGGGTTATTGTCTCATGAGCG
GATACATATTTGAATGTATTTAGAAAAATAAACAAATAGGGGTTCCGCGCACATTTCCCCGAAAAGTGCC
ACCTGGGACTAGCTTTTTGCAAAAGCCTAGGCCTCCAAAAAAGCCTCCTCACTACTTCTGGAATAGCTCA
GAGGCCGAGGCGGCCTCGGCCTCTGCATAAATAAAAAAAATTAGTCAGCCATGGGGCGGAGAATGGGCGG
AACTGGGCGGAGTTAGGGGCGGGATGGGCGGAGTTAGGGGCGGGACTATGGTTGCTGACTAATTGAGATG
TAGCTTGCATGCCGACATGGATTATTGACTAGTCCCTAAGAAACCATTATTATCATGACATTAACCTATA
AAAATAGGCGTATCACGAGGCCCTTTCGTC
