>Addgene plasmid #21318 | PL-SIN-EOS-C(3+)-EGFP | addgene partial sequence | sequence record 27008 | 21318 with EGFP-N
GCTCCTCGCCCTTGCTCACCATGGTGGCTTTACCAACAGTACCGGAATGCCAAGCTTACTTAGATCGCAG
ATCTTGTTGCGGCCGCCAGCAGCTCGCAACGTGAACGGTTCGACTGAGAAGGCCGCTCGAGCTTTAAGAG
AGGAATCTAGACGGGGCGGAAGAAAGAATGTAGCCAAGACAGTTACTCTGATCAAGGCTCAAATTTTATA
GTTGCGACACTAGTTATGAAGGAAGGGGGAGGGGACCCGATTCCCGCCGAATAATCTCTGGTCCAGTAGA
AAGGTGCACGGGTGTGGCTCCGCAGGTTCCAGCAGTGGGCGTGGCAGAACGAATGAGCAGGAAGCTCCAC
CCCTGAGCAAGCAGGTTTCAGGCTGGGGGAGGGGAGAATTCACTAGTGATTAAGCTCGAGCTAGGACGAG
AGGGACCCCTCCCCAACCATCTTCTCTGCCCCCAGGGCAGAGCTATCATGCACCTTTGTTATGCATCTGC
CGTCTGCCCAGAACTCTCAACCTCCCTGGGGGGAGGGGCAGGGTCGGGCTACAACCTCCCCACACCCGAA
TTCACTAGTGATTAAGCTCGAGCTAGGACGAGAGGGACCCCTCCCCAACCATCTTCTCTGCCCCCAGGGC
AGAGCTATCATGCACCTTTGTTATGCATCTGCCGTCTGCCCAGAACTCTCAACCTCCCTGGGGGGAGGGG
CAGGGTCGGGCTACAACCTCCCCACACCCGAATTCACTAGTGATTAAGCTCGAGCTAGGGACGAGAGGGA
CCCCTCCCCAACCATCTTCTCTG
